Addgene plasmid #219234: SFFV-MIXL1-Brd 298
Purpose: Transcription factor MIXL1 with a specific barcode assigned.
Depositing lab: Filipe Pereira. Depositing organization: Center for Neuroscience and Cell Biology, University of Coimbra. Publication: A combinatorial transcription factor screening platform for immune cell reprogramming. Kurochkin I, Altman AR, Caiado I, Pertiga-Cabral D, Halitzki E, Minaeva M, Zimmermannova O, Henriques-Oliveira L, Klein D, Nair M, Oliveira D, Cajal LR, Knittel R, Feick C, Ringner M, Martin M, Cirovic B, Pires CF, Rosa FF, Sitnicka E, Theis FJ, Pereira CF. Cell Syst. 2026 Jan 21;17(1):101457. doi: 10.1016/j.cels.2025.101457. Epub 2026 Jan 14. PubMed 41539305.
Backbone
  Vector backbone: SFFV-MCS
  Backbone size w/o insert (bp): 6638
  Vector type: Lentiviral
Growth in bacteria
  Bacterial resistance: Ampicillin, 100 μg/mL
  Growth temperature: 37°C
  Growth strain: NEB Stable
  Copy number: High Copy
Gene/Insert
  Gene/Insert name: MIXL1
  Species: H. sapiens (human)
  Insert size (bp): 699
  Entrez Gene: MIXL1 (a.k.a. MILD1, MIX, MIXL)
  Promoter: The spleen focus-forming virus (SFFV) promoter
  Cloning method: Restriction Enzyme; 5′ cloning site Bsp119I (not destroyed); 3′ cloning site BstHI (not destroyed)
Terms and licenses: Academic/Nonprofit Terms; Industry Terms: Not Available to Industry
Depositor comments: Barcode sequence cloned into XbaI restriction site. Design of plasmid is as follows: SFFV-[TF sequence]-WPRE-[Barcode sequence].
How to cite: SFFV-MIXL1-Brd 298 was a gift from Filipe Pereira (Addgene plasmid # 219234 ; http://n2t.net/addgene:219234 ; RRID:Addgene_219234)
