[The description below was written by a language model from this plasmid's Addgene catalogue record and pLannotate feature annotations shown in this document.]
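Description:
SFFV-MIXL1-Brd 298 is a lentiviral transfer plasmid of about 7.3 kb, built on the SFFV-MCS backbone, that expresses human MIXL1 together with a construct-specific DNA barcode. It is propagated in E. coli as a high-copy plasmid through a ColE1/pUC-type origin with ampicillin selection (AmpR). The bacterial portion also carries pBluescript-like remnants: an f1 origin, lacZα and lac regulatory fragments, and T7 and T3 promoters. The viral portion has a third-generation-style layout. An RSV promoter drives a truncated HIV-1 5' LTR, followed by the Ψ packaging signal with a gag fragment, the RRE for Rev-dependent export of the genomic RNA, and the cPPT/CTS. The cassette ends in a ΔU3 self-inactivating 3' LTR, with an SV40 poly(A) signal and SV40 origin sequences downstream. No mammalian selection marker or fluorescent reporter is annotated.

The internal cassette uses the spleen focus-forming virus (SFFV) LTR promoter, commonly chosen for strong expression in haematopoietic cells, to drive the roughly 700 bp MIXL1 coding sequence, which sits between residual multiple cloning site fragments. MIXL1 is a transcription factor involved in mesendoderm formation and in early recruitment of mesodermal progenitors to haematopoietic lineages. A WPRE follows the coding sequence to enhance transcript stability and expression. According to the depositor, the barcode is cloned into an XbaI site after the WPRE, giving the order SFFV–TF–WPRE–barcode. The barcode is not annotated in the feature table, but this order would place it within the expressed transcript. The plasmid belongs to a barcoded transcription factor collection made for combinatorial screening in immune cell reprogramming, where the barcode presumably identifies which factors each cell received.
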