Features (pLannotate 1.2.2; 29 found; start..end, strand, type, name):
     94..112     -  promoter       T7 promoter: promoter for bacteriophage T7 RNA polymerase
    120..275     +  CDS            lacZα (fragment): LacZα fragment of β-galactosidase; lacZ fragment
    280..708     +  rep_origin     f1 ori (sequence partly withheld): f1 bacteriophage origin of replication; arrow indicates direction of (+) strand synthesis
    761..865     +  promoter       AmpR promoter: bla
    866..1726    +  CDS            AmpR: β-lactamase; bla; confers resistance to ampicillin, carbenicillin, and related antibiotics
   1897..2485    +  rep_origin     ori: high-copy-number ColE1/pMB1/pBR322/pUC origin of replication
   2668..2760    +  CDS            lacI (fragment): lac repressor; lacI; The lac repressor binds to the lac operator to inhibit transcription in E. coli. This inhibition can be relieved by adding lactose or isopropyl-β-D-thiogalactopyranoside (IPTG).
   2773..2794    +  protein_bind   CAP binding site: CAP binding activates transcription in the presence of cAMP. E. coli catabolite activator protein
   2809..2839    +  promoter       lac promoter: promoter for the E. coli lac operon
   2847..2863    +  protein_bind   lac operator: The lac repressor binds to the lac operator to inhibit transcription in E. coli. This inhibition can be relieved by adding lactose or isopropyl-β-D-thiogalactopyranoside (IPTG). lac repressor encoded by lacI
   2908..2926    +  promoter       T3 promoter: promoter for bacteriophage T3 RNA polymerase
   2954..3180    +  promoter       RSV promoter: Rous sarcoma virus enhancer/promoter
   3181..3361    +  LTR            5' LTR (truncated): truncated 5' long terminal repeat (LTR) from HIV-1
   3408..3533    +  misc_feature   HIV-1 Ψ: packaging signal of human immunodeficiency virus type 1
   3517..3880    +  CDS            HIV-1 gag (fragment): gag protein from human immunodeficiency virus 1; gag
   4026..4259    +  misc_feature   RRE: The Rev response element (RRE) of HIV-1 allows for Rev-dependent mRNA export from the nucleus to the cytoplasm.
   4636..4736    +  CDS            Rev (fragment): human immunodeficiency virus 1 (HIV-1) Rev protein; rev; enhances nuclear export of unspliced and incompletely spliced viral mRNAs
   4755..4872    +  misc_feature   cPPT/CTS: central polypurine tract and central termination sequence of HIV-1
   4906..5307    +  promoter       SFFV promoter: spleen focus-forming virus long terminal repeat (LTR) promoter
   5317..5340    +  misc_feature   MCS (fragment): pBluescript multiple cloning site
   5365..6060    +  CDS            MIXL1: MIXL1_HUMAN - Also known as MIXL. Experimental evidence at protein level: Swiss-Prot protein existence level 1. Transcription factor that play a central role in proper axial mesendoderm morphogenesis and endoderm formation. Required for efficient differentiation of cells from the primitive streak stage to blood, by acting early in the recruitment and/or expansion of mesodermal progenitors to the hemangioblastic and hematopoietic lineages. Also involved in the morphogenesis of the heart and the gut during embryogenesis. Acts as a negative regulator of brachyury expression (By similarity). From
   6071..6096    +  misc_feature   MCS (fragment): pBluescript multiple cloning site
   6096..6155    +  CDS            S (fragment): HBSAG_WHV6 - Experimental evidence at transcript level: Swiss-Prot protein existence level 2. The middle envelope protein plays an important role in the budding of the virion. It is involved in the induction of budding in a nucleocapsid independent way. In this process the majority of envelope proteins bud to form subviral lipoprotein particles of 22 nm of diameter that do not contain a nucleocapsid (By similarity). From Woodchuck hepatitis B virus (isolate w64/pWS23) (WHV).
   6287..6690    +  misc_feature   WPRE: woodchuck hepatitis virus posttranscriptional regulatory element
   6748..6807    +  CDS            nef (fragment): NEF_HV1Z2 - Experimental evidence at protein level: Swiss-Prot protein existence level 1. Extracellular Nef protein targets CD4(+) T-lymphocytes for apoptosis by interacting with CXCR4 surface receptors. From Human immunodeficiency virus type 1 group M subtype D (isolate Z2/CDC-Z34) (HIV-1).
   6809..7042    +  LTR            3' LTR (ΔU3): self-inactivating 3' long terminal repeat (LTR) from HIV-1
   7114..7235    +  polyA_signal   SV40 poly(A) signal: SV40 polyadenylation signal
   7254..7275    +  rep_origin     SV40 ori (fragment): SV40 origin of replication
   7275..73      +  rep_origin     SV40 ori (across the origin): SV40 origin of replication
>Addgene plasmid #219234 | SFFV-MIXL1-Brd 298 | addgene full sequence | sequence record 450529 | Addgene NGS Result
ATTTATGCAGAGGCCGAGGCCGCCTCGGCCTCTGAGCTATTCCAGAAGTAGTGAGGAGGCTTTTTTGGAG
GCCTAGGGACGTACCCAATTCGCCCTATAGTGAGTCGTATTACGCGCGCTCACTGGCCGTCGTTTTACAA
CGTCGTGACTGGGAAAACCCTGGCGTTACCCAACTTAATCGCCTTGCAGCACATCCCCCTTTCGCCAGCT
GGCGTAATAGCGAAGAGGCCCGCACCGATCGCCCTTCCCAACAGTTGCGCAGCCTGAATGGCGAATGGG
[124 nt withheld, positions 280-403]
C
[91 nt withheld, positions 405-495]
A
[49 nt withheld, positions 497-545]
CCTTTGACGTTGGAGTCCACGTTCTTT
[37 nt withheld, positions 573-609]
ACCCTATCTCGGTCTATTCTTTTGATTTATAAGGGATTTTGCCGATTTCGGCCTATTGGTTAAAAAATGA
GCTGATTTAACAAAAATTTAACGCGAATTTTAACAAAATATTAACGCTTACAATTTAGGTGGCACTTTTC
GGGGAAATGTGCGCGGAACCCCTATTTGTTTATTTTTCTAAATACATTCAAATATGTATCCGCTCATGAG
ACAATAACCCTGATAAATGCTTCAATAATATTGAAAAAGGAAGAGTATGAGTATTCAACATTTCCGTGTC
GCCCTTATTCCCTTTTTTGCGGCATTTTGCCTTCCTGTTTTTGCTCACCCAGAAACGCTGGTGAAAGTAA
AAGATGCTGAAGATCAGTTGGGTGCACGAGTGGGTTACATCGAACTGGATCTCAACAGCGGTAAGATCCT
TGAGAGTTTTCGCCCCGAAGAACGTTTTCCAATGATGAGCACTTTTAAAGTTCTGCTATGTGGCGCGGTA
TTATCCCGTATTGACGCCGGGCAAGAGCAACTCGGTCGCCGCATACACTATTCTCAGAATGACTTGGTTG
AGTACTCACCAGTCACAGAAAAGCATCTTACGGATGGCATGACAGTAAGAGAATTATGCAGTGCTGCCAT
AACCATGAGTGATAACACTGCGGCCAACTTACTTCTGACAACGATCGGAGGACCGAAGGAGCTAACCGCT
TTTTTGCACAACATGGGGGATCATGTAACTCGCCTTGATCGTTGGGAACCGGAGCTGAATGAAGCCATAC
CAAACGACGAGCGTGACACCACGATGCCTGTAGCAATGGCAACAACGTTGCGCAAACTATTAACTGGCGA
ACTACTTACTCTAGCTTCCCGGCAACAATTAATAGACTGGATGGAGGCGGATAAAGTTGCAGGACCACTT
CTGCGCTCGGCCCTTCCGGCTGGCTGGTTTATTGCTGATAAATCTGGAGCCGGTGAGCGTGGGTCTCGCG
GTATCATTGCAGCACTGGGGCCAGATGGTAAGCCCTCCCGTATCGTAGTTATCTACACGACGGGGAGTCA
GGCAACTATGGATGAACGAAATAGACAGATCGCTGAGATAGGTGCCTCACTGATTAAGCATTGGTAACTG
TCAGACCAAGTTTACTCATATATACTTTAGATTGATTTAAAACTTCATTTTTAATTTAAAAGGATCTAGG
TGAAGATCCTTTTTGATAATCTCATGACCAAAATCCCTTAACGTGAGTTTTCGTTCCACTGAGCGTCAGA
CCCCGTAGAAAAGATCAAAGGATCTTCTTGAGATCCTTTTTTTCTGCGCGTAATCTGCTGCTTGCAAACA
AAAAAACCACCGCTACCAGCGGTGGTTTGTTTGCCGGATCAAGAGCTACCAACTCTTTTTCCGAAGGTAA
CTGGCTTCAGCAGAGCGCAGATACCAAATACTGTTCTTCTAGTGTAGCCGTAGTTAGGCCACCACTTCAA
GAACTCTGTAGCACCGCCTACATACCTCGCTCTGCTAATCCTGTTACCAGTGGCTGCTGCCAGTGGCGAT
AAGTCGTGTCTTACCGGGTTGGACTCAAGACGATAGTTACCGGATAAGGCGCAGCGGTCGGGCTGAACGG
GGGGTTCGTGCACACAGCCCAGCTTGGAGCGAACGACCTACACCGAACTGAGATACCTACAGCGTGAGCT
ATGAGAAAGCGCCACGCTTCCCGAAGGGAGAAAGGCGGACAGGTATCCGGTAAGCGGCAGGGTCGGAACA
GGAGAGCGCACGAGGGAGCTTCCAGGGGGAAACGCCTGGTATCTTTATAGTCCTGTCGGGTTTCGCCACC
TCTGACTTGAGCGTCGATTTTTGTGATGCTCGTCAGGGGGGCGGAGCCTATGGAAAAACGCCAGCAACGC
GGCCTTTTTACGGTTCCTGGCCTTTTGCTGGCCTTTTGCTCACATGTTCTTTCCTGCGTTATCCCCTGAT
TCTGTGGATAACCGTATTACCGCCTTTGAGTGAGCTGATACCGCTCGCCGCAGCCGAACGACCGAGCGCA
GCGAGTCAGTGAGCGAGGAAGCGGAAGAGCGCCCAATACGCAAACCGCCTCTCCCCGCGCGTTGGCCGAT
TCATTAATGCAGCTGGCACGACAGGTTTCCCGACTGGAAAGCGGGCAGTGAGCGCAACGCAATTAATGTG
AGTTAGCTCACTCATTAGGCACCCCAGGCTTTACACTTTATGCTTCCGGCTCGTATGTTGTGTGGAATTG
TGAGCGGATAACAATTTCACACAGGAAACAGCTATGACCATGATTACGCCAAGCGCGCAATTAACCCTCA
CTAAAGGGAACAAAAGCTGGAGCTGCAAGCTTAATGTAGTCTTATGCAATACTCTTGTAGTCTTGCAACA
TGGTAACGATGAGTTAGCAACATGCCTTACAAGGAGAGAAAAAGCACCGTGCATGCCGATTGGTGGAAGT
AAGGTGGTACGATCGTGCCTTATTAGGAAGGCAACAGACGGGTCTGACATGGATTGGACGAACCACTGAA
TTGCCGCATTGCAGAGATATTGTATTTAAGTGCCTAGCTCGATACATAAACGGGTCTCTCTGGTTAGACC
AGATCTGAGCCTGGGAGCTCTCTGGCTAACTAGGGAACCCACTGCTTAAGCCTCAATAAAGCTTGCCTTG
AGTGCTTCAAGTAGTGTGTGCCCGTCTGTTGTGTGACTCTGGTAACTAGAGATCCCTCAGACCCTTTTAG
TCAGTGTGGAAAATCTCTAGCAGTGGCGCCCGAACAGGGACTTGAAAGCGAAAGGGAAACCAGAGGAGCT
CTCTCGACGCAGGACTCGGCTTGCTGAAGCGCGCACGGCAAGAGGCGAGGGGCGGCGACTGGTGAGTACG
CCAAAAATTTTGACTAGCGGAGGCTAGAAGGAGAGAGATGGGTGCGAGAGCGTCAGTATTAAGCGGGGGA
GAATTAGATCGCGATGGGAAAAAATTCGGTTAAGGCCAGGGGGAAAGAAAAAATATAAATTAAAACATAT
AGTATGGGCAAGCAGGGAGCTAGAACGATTCGCAGTTAATCCTGGCCTGTTAGAAACATCAGAAGGCTGT
AGACAAATACTGGGACAGCTACAACCATCCCTTCAGACAGGATCAGAAGAACTTAGATCATTATATAATA
CAGTAGCAACCCTCTATTGTGTGCATCAAAGGATAGAGATAAAAGACACCAAGGAAGCTTTAGACAAGAT
AGAGGAAGAGCAAAACAAAAGTAAGACCACCGCACAGCAAGCGGCCGCTGATCTTCAGACCTGGAGGAGG
AGATATGAGGGACAATTGGAGAAGTGAATTATATAAATATAAAGTAGTAAAAATTGAACCATTAGGAGTA
GCACCCACCAAGGCAAAGAGAAGAGTGGTGCAGAGAGAAAAAAGAGCAGTGGGAATAGGAGCTTTGTTCC
TTGGGTTCTTGGGAGCAGCAGGAAGCACTATGGGCGCAGCGTCAATGACGCTGACGGTACAGGCCAGACA
ATTATTGTCTGGTATAGTGCAGCAGCAGAACAATTTGCTGAGGGCTATTGAGGCGCAACAGCATCTGTTG
CAACTCACAGTCTGGGGCATCAAGCAGCTCCAGGCAAGAATCCTGGCTGTGGAAAGATACCTAAAGGATC
AACAGCTCCTGGGGATTTGGGGTTGCTCTGGAAAACTCATTTGCACCACTGCTGTGCCTTGGAATGCTAG
TTGGAGTAATAAATCTCTGGAACAGATTTGGAATCACACGACCTGGATGGAGTGGGACAGAGAAATTAAC
AATTACACAAGCTTAATACACTCCTTAATTGAAGAATCGCAAAACCAGCAAGAAAAGAATGAACAAGAAT
TATTGGAATTAGATAAATGGGCAAGTTTGTGGAATTGGTTTAACATAACAAATTGGCTGTGGTATATAAA
ATTATTCATAATGATAGTAGGAGGCTTGGTAGGTTTAAGAATAGTTTTTGCTGTACTTTCTATAGTGAAT
AGAGTTAGGCAGGGATATTCACCATTATCGTTTCAGACCCACCTCCCAACCCCGAGGGGACCCGACAGGC
CCGAAGGAATAGAAGAAGAAGGTGGAGAGAGAGACAGAGACAGATCCATTCGATTAGTGAACGGATCTCG
ACGGTATCGGTTAACTTTTAAAAGAAAAGGGGGGATTGGGGGGTACAGTGCAGGGGAAAGAATAGTAGAC
ATAATAGCAACAGACATACAAACTAAAGAATTACAAAAACAAATTACAAAAATTCAAAATTTTATCGATC
ACGAGACTAGCCTCGAGCTGGCTGCAGTAACGCCATTTTGCAAGGCATGGAAAAATACCAAACCAAGAAT
AGAGAAGTTCAGATCAAGGGCGGGTACATGAAAATAGCTAACGTTGGGCCAAACAGGATATCTGCGGTGA
GCAGTTTCGGCCCCGGCCCGGGGCCAAGAACAGATGGTCACCGCAGTTTCGGCCCCGGCCCGAGGCCAAG
AACAGATGGTCCCCAGATATGGCCCAACCCTCAGCAGTTTCTTAAGACCCATCAGATGTTTCCAGGCTCC
CCCAAGGACCTGAAATGACCCTGCGCCTTATTTGAATTAACCAATCAGCCTGCTTCTCGCTTCTGTTCGC
GCGCTTCTGCTTCCCGAGCTCTATAAAAGAGCTCACAACCCCTCACTCGGCGCGCCAGTCCTCCGACAGA
CTGAGTCGGCCGGTCGAATCAAGCTTATCGATACCGTCGACGGATCCGCTAGCCCGCGGTTCGAAATGGC
TACCGCTGAATCTCGCGCTCTGCAATTCGCTGAAGGTGCTGCTTTCCCGGCTTATCGTGCTCCGCATGCT
GGTGGTGCTCTGCTCCCACCGCCATCTCCGGCTGCTGCTCTCCTGCCGGCTCCACCGGCTGGTCCGGGTC
CGGCTACTTTCGCTGGTTTTCTGGGTCGTGATCCGGGTCCAGCTCCACCACCGCCGGCTTCTCTCGGTTC
TCCGGCTCCGCCGAAGGGTGCTGCTGCTCCATCTGCTTCTCAACGTCGTAAACGTACCTCCTTTTCTGCT
GAGCAACTCCAACTCCTCGAACTGGTTTTTCGTCGTACTCGTTATCCGGATATTCATCTGCGTGAACGTC
TCGCTGCTCTGACTCTCCTGCCGGAATCTCGTATTCAAGTTTGGTTTCAAAATCGTCGCGCTAAATCCCG
TCGCCAATCTGGTAAGTCTTTTCAGCCGCTGGCACGTCCAGAAATCATTCTGAATCATTGCGCACCGGGT
ACCGAGACCAAGTGCCTCAAACCGCAACTCCCGCTGGAAGTTGACGTTAATTGTCTCCCGGAGCCGAATG
GTGTAGGTGGTGGTATTTCCGATTCCTCTTCTCAGGGCCAAAACTTCGAGACTTGCTCTCCGCTGTCCGA
GGATATCGGCTCTAAACTCGATTCTTGGGAAGAGCATATTTTCTCCGCTTTCGGCAATTTCTAAACCGGT
CGGATCCCCCGGGCTGCAGGAATTCGAGCATCTTACCGCCATTTATTCCCATATTTGTTCTGTTTTTCTT
GATTTGGGTATACATTTAAATGTTAATAAAACAAAATGGTGGGGCAATCATTTACATTTTTAGGGATATG
TAATTACTAGTTCAGGTGTATTGCCACAAGACAAACATGTTAAGAAACTTTCCCGTTATTTACGCTCTGT
TCCTGTTAATCAACCTCTGGATTACAAAATTTGTGAAAGATTGACTGATATTCTTAACTATGTTGCTCCT
TTTACGCTGTGTGGATATGCTGCTTTAATGCCTCTGTATCATGCTATTGCTTCCCGTACGGCTTTCGTTT
TCTCCTCCTTGTATAAATCCTGGTTGCTGTCTCTTTATGAGGAGTTGTGGCCCGTTGTCCGTCAACGTGG
CGTGGTGTGCTCTGTGTTTGCTGACGCAACCCCCACTGGCTGGGGCATTGCCACCACCTGTCAACTCCTT
TCTGGGACTTTCGCTTTCCCCCTCCCGATCGCCACGGCAGAACTCATCGCCGCCTGCCTTGCCCGCTGCT
GGACAGGGGCTAGGTTGCTGGGCACTGATAATTCCGTGGTGTTGTCGGGGAAGCTGACGTCCTTTGCAAT
TCGATATCAAGCTGTACCTTCTAGATGTACAGACTACATAGCGCTTCTAGACCAATGACTTACAAGGCAG
CTGTAGATCTTAGCCACTTTTTAAAAGAAAAGGGGGGACTGGAAGGGCTAATTCACTCCCAACGAAGACA
AGATCTGCTTTTTGCTTGTACTGGGTCTCTCTGGTTAGACCAGATCTGAGCCTGGGAGCTCTCTGGCTAA
CTAGGGAACCCACTGCTTAAGCCTCAATAAAGCTTGCCTTGAGTGCTTCAAGTAGTGTGTGCCCGTCTGT
TGTGTGACTCTGGTAACTAGAGATCCCTCAGACCCTTTTAGTCAGTGTGGAAAATCTCTAGCAGTAGTAG
TTCATGTCATCTTATTATTCAGTATTTATAACTTGCAAAGAAATGAATATCAGAGAGTGAGAGGAACTTG
TTTATTGCAGCTTATAATGGTTACAAATAAAGCAATAGCATCACAAATTTCACAAATAAAGCATTTTTTT
CACTGCATTCTAGTTGTGGTTTGTCCAAACTCATCAATGTATCTTATCATGTCTGGCTCTAGCTATCCCG
CCCCTAACTCCGCCCATCCCGCCCCTAACTCCGCCCAGTTCCGCCCATTCTCCGCCCCATGGCTGACTAA
TTTTTTTT
