>Addgene plasmid #219234 | SFFV-MIXL1-Brd 298 | depositor partial sequence | sequence record 428183 | Barcode sequence
TGTACAGACTACATAGCGCT
